Addgene plasmid #210995: pNLF1-C_WDR81:1-1941
Purpose: Mammalian expression of full-length human WDR81. C-terminal NanoLuc luciferase tag.
Depositing lab: Cheryl Arrowsmith. Depositing organization: University of Toronto. Publication: A Target Class Ligandability Evaluation of WD40 Repeat-Containing Proteins. Ackloo S, Li F, Szewczyk M, Seitova A, Loppnau P, Zeng H, Xu J, Ahmad S, Arnautova YA, Baghaie AJ, Beldar S, Bolotokova A, Centrella PA, Chau I, Clark MA, Cuozzo JW, Dehghani-Tafti S, Disch JS, Dong A, Dumas A, Feng JA, Ghiabi P, Gibson E, Gilmer J, Goldman B, Green SR, Guie MA, Guilinger JP, Harms N, Herasymenko O, Houliston S, Hutchinson A, Kearnes S, Keefe AD, Kimani SW, Kramer T, Kutera M, Kwak HA, Lento C, Li Y, Liu J, Loup J, Machado RAC, Mulhern CJ, Perveen S, Righetto GL, Riley P, Shrestha S, Sigel EA, Silva M, Sintchak MD, Slakman BL, Taylor RD, Thompson J, Torng W, Underkoffler C, von Rechenberg M, Walsh RT, Watson I, Wilson DJ, Wolf E, Yadav M, Yazdi AK, Zhang J, Zhang Y, Santhakumar V, Edwards AM, Barsyte-Lovejoy D, Schapira M, Brown PJ, Halabelian L, Arrowsmith CH. J Med Chem. 2025 Jan 23;68(2):1092-1112. doi: 10.1021/acs.jmedchem.4c02010. Epub 2024 Nov 4. PubMed 39495097.
Backbone
  Vector backbone: pNLF1-C
  Backbone manufacturer: Promega
  Vector type: Mammalian Expression
  Selectable markers: Hygromycin
Growth in bacteria
  Bacterial resistance: Ampicillin, 100 μg/mL
  Growth temperature: 37°C
  Growth strain: DH5alpha
  Copy number: High Copy
Gene/Insert
  Gene/Insert name: WDR81:M1-A1941
  Species: H. sapiens (human)
  Insert size (bp): 5823
  Mutation: wild type
  Entrez Gene: WDR81 (a.k.a. CAMRQ2, HYC3, PPP1R166, SORF-2)
  Promoter: CMV
  Tag / fusion protein: NanoLuc luciferase (C terminal on insert)
  Cloning method: Ligation Independent Cloning
  Sequencing primers: 5′ ttacagctcttaaggctagag; 3′ agccggctgtctgtcgccag
Resource information
  A portion of this plasmid was derived from a plasmid made by: Mammalian Gene Collection (BC114568)
Terms and licenses: Academic/Nonprofit Terms; Industry Terms: Not Available to Industry
Depositor comments: 5' Cloning Site: EcoR1 (not destroyed), 3' Cloning Site: Xba1 (not destroyed). C terminal tag: srfgpnscrralgssgvftledfvgdwrqtagynldqvleqggvsslfqnlgvsvtpiqrivlsgenglkidihviipyeglsgdqmgqiekifkvvypvddhhfkvilhygtlvidgvtpnmidyfgrpyegiavfdgkkitvtgtlwngnkiiderlinpdgsllfrvtingvtgwrlcerila.
How to cite: pNLF1-C_WDR81:1-1941 was a gift from Cheryl Arrowsmith (Addgene plasmid # 210995 ; http://n2t.net/addgene:210995 ; RRID:Addgene_210995)
