[The description below was written by a language model from this plasmid's Addgene catalogue record and pLannotate feature annotations shown in this document.]
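Description:
pNLF1-C_WDR81:1-1941 is a mammalian expression plasmid built on the commercial pNLF1-C backbone, which is designed for making C-terminal NanoLuc luciferase fusions. At about 11.8 kb, it is maintained in E. coli as a high-copy plasmid through a ColE1/pUC-type origin and an ampicillin resistance gene. A ColE1 cer site is also annotated, which helps keep the plasmid in monomeric form. For selection in mammalian cells, it carries a hygromycin phosphotransferase (hph) cassette driven by the SV40 enhancer/early promoter and ended by a synthetic polyadenylation signal.

The payload is the wild-type, full-length human WDR81 open reading frame (residues M1 to A1941, 5,823 bp), derived from a Mammalian Gene Collection clone and inserted by ligation-independent cloning between EcoRI and XbaI sites that remain intact. Transcription is driven by the CMV immediate-early enhancer and promoter, followed by a chimeric β-globin/immunoglobulin intron that generally improves expression. A T7 promoter just upstream of the coding sequence could also support in vitro transcription. WDR81 is joined through a short linker to a human codon-optimised NanoLuc coding sequence, and an SV40 polyadenylation signal lies downstream. Several small annotated fragments (SET1, T7 terminator, large T antigen, M13 ori, bom, tnpA) appear to be partial sequence matches in the backbone rather than functional elements.

WDR81 is a WD40-repeat protein annotated as a negative regulator of endosome-associated PI3K activity and endosomal trafficking. The plasmid comes from a study evaluating the ligandability of WD40 repeat proteins. The record states only that it is for mammalian expression of the tagged protein, but a NanoLuc fusion of this kind is typically suited to luminescence-based readouts such as bioluminescence resonance energy transfer (BRET) assays of target engagement or protein interaction.
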