Features (pLannotate 1.2.2; 20 found; start..end, strand, type, name):
    140..517     +  enhancer       CMV enhancer: human cytomegalovirus immediate early enhancer
    519..718     +  promoter       CMV promoter: human cytomegalovirus (CMV) immediate early promoter
    857..989     +  intron         chimeric intron: chimera between introns from human β-globin and immunoglobulin heavy chain genes
   1033..1051    +  promoter       T7 promoter: promoter for bacteriophage T7 RNA polymerase
   1085..6907    +  CDS            WDR81: WDR81_HUMAN - Experimental evidence at protein level: Swiss-Prot protein existence level 1. Functions as a negative regulator of the PI3 kinase/PI3K activity associated with endosomal membranes via BECN1, a core subunit of the PI3K complex. By modifying the phosphatidylinositol 3- phosphate/PtdInsP3 content of endosomal membranes may regulate endosome fusion, recycling, sorting and early to late endosome transport (PubMed:26783301). It is for instance, required for the delivery of cargos like BST2/tetherin from early to late endosome and thereby participates indirectly to their degradation by
   6956..7468    +  CDS            Nluc: NanoLuc® luciferase human codon-optimized
   7501..7550    +  CDS            SET1 (fragment): solubility-enhancement tag derived from T7 phage gene 10B
   7558..7577    +  terminator     T7 terminator (fragment): transcription terminator for bacteriophage T7 RNA polymerase
   7599..7720    -  polyA_signal   SV40 poly(A) signal: SV40 polyadenylation signal
   7743..7811    -  CDS            large T antigen (fragment): large T antigen from SV40 (simian virus 40)
   7816..7848    +  rep_origin     M13 ori (fragment): M13 bacteriophage origin of replication; arrow indicates direction of (+) strand synthesis
   7849..7900    -  misc_feature   bom (fragment): basis of mobility region from pBR322
   7965..8322    +  promoter       SV40 promoter: SV40 enhancer and early promoter
   8353..9375    +  CDS            hph: KHYB_ECOLX - Experimental evidence at protein level: Swiss-Prot protein existence level 1. The aminoglycoside phosphotransferases achieve inactivation of their antibiotic substrates by phosphorylation. Only phosphorylates hygromycin and closely related compounds such as demethyl analogs and destomycin. From Escherichia coli.
   9414..9462    +  polyA_signal   poly(A) signal: synthetic polyadenylation signal
   9483..9575    -  CDS            tnpA (fragment): TN5P_ECOLX - Also known as tnp. Experimental evidence at protein level: Swiss-Prot protein existence level 1. Mediates transposition of transposon Tn5 by a 'cut and paste' mechanism. First, the monomeric transposase binds the 19 bp inverted DNA repeats flanking the transposon. Then, dimerization of the DNA- bound transposase creates a synaptic DNA complex. After nicking of the first DNA strand, excision of the transposon proceeds through a series of intermediates. The transposase then mediates the insertion of the transposon at a new site by strand transfer. The activity of the wild- type tran
   9618..9722    +  promoter       AmpR promoter: bla
   9723..10583   +  CDS            AmpR: β-lactamase; bla; confers resistance to ampicillin, carbenicillin, and related antibiotics
  10741..11329   -  rep_origin     ori: high-copy-number ColE1/pMB1/pBR322/pUC origin of replication
  11445..11728   +  misc_feature   cer region: ColE1-derived recombination site that helps to maintain plasmids as monomers
>Addgene plasmid #210995 | pNLF1-C_WDR81:1-1941 | addgene full sequence | sequence record 423333 | Addgene NGS Result
TCAATATTGGCCATTAGCCATATTATTCATTGGTTATATAGCATAAATCAATATTGGCTATTGGCCATTG
CATACGTTGTATCTATATCATAATATGTACATTTATATTGGCTCATGTCCAATATGACCGCCATGTTGGC
ATTGATTATTGACTAGTTATTAATAGTAATCAATTACGGGGTCATTAGTTCATAGCCCATATATGGAGTT
CCGCGTTACATAACTTACGGTAAATGGCCCGCCTGGCTGACCGCCCAACGACCCCCGCCCATTGACGTCA
ATAATGACGTATGTTCCCATAGTAACGCCAATAGGGACTTTCCATTGACGTCAATGGGTGGAGTATTTAC
GGTAAACTGCCCACTTGGCAGTACATCAAGTGTATCATATGCCAAGTCCGCCCCCTATTGACGTCAATGA
CGGTAAATGGCCCGCCTGGCATTATGCCCAGTACATGACCTTACGGGACTTTCCTACTTGGCAGTACATC
TACGTATTAGTCATCGCTATTACCATGGTGATGCGGTTTTGGCAGTACACCAATGGGCGTGGATAGCGGT
TTGACTCACGGGGATTTCCAAGTCTCCACCCCATTGACGTCAATGGGAGTTTGTTTTGGCACCAAAATCA
ACGGGACTTTCCAAAATGTCGTAATAACCCCGCCCCGTTGACGCAAATGGGCGGTAGGCGTGTACGGTGG
GAGGTCTATATAAGCAGAGCTGGTTTAGTGAACCGTCAGATCACTAGAAGCTTTATTGCGGTAGTTTATC
ACAGTTAAATTGCTAACGCAGTCAGTGCTTCTGACACAACAGTCTCGAACTTAAGCTGCAGAAGTTGGTC
GTGAGGCACTGGGCAGGTAAGTATCAAGGTTACAAGACAGGTTTAAGGAGACCAATAGAAACTGGGCTTG
TCGAGACAGAGAAGACTCTTGCGTTTCTGATAGGCACCTATTGGTCTTACTGACATCCACTTTGCCTTTC
TCTCCACAGGTGTCCACTCCCAGTTCAATTACAGCTCTTAAGGCTAGAGTATTAATACGACTCACTATAG
GGCTAGCAAAGCGATCGCTTCCGAATTCGCCACCATGGCACAGGGCTCTGGGGGTCGAGAAGGTGCACTC
CGGACGCCTGCTGGTGGATGGCACAGCCCGCCTTCCCCTGACATGCAGGAATTGCTTCGCTCCGTAGAAA
GGGATCTCTCTATAGATCCACGCCAGCTTGCGCCGGCACCTGGAGGTACGCATGTCGTAGCCCTGGTACC
GGCCAGGTGGCTCGCCAGTCTGAGAGATAGACGACTCCCATTGGGACCTTGCCCCAGGGCTGAGGGACTT
GGTGAGGCGGAGGTGCGAACCTTGCTGCAGAGGTCTGTCCAGAGGCTTCCTGCGGGTTGGACAAGGGTAG
AGGTGCACGGTCTCCGAAAACGGCGGTTGTCCTATCCGCTGGGTGGTGGCCTCCCTTTTGAGGACGGAAG
TTGCGGCCCTGAAACTCTCACCCGGTTTATGCAAGAAGTAGCCGCACAAAACTACCGAAATCTGTGGAGG
CATGCTTATCATACGTACGGGCAACCGTATTCCCATTCCCCTGCGCCGAGCGCAGTACCCGCACTGGATA
GTGTGCGACAAGCTCTTCAGCGGGTTTATGGTTGTTCTTTTTTGCCCGTTGGCGAAACGACGCAATGCCC
CTCTTACGCTCGAGAGGGACCTTGTCCTCCACGAGGGAGCCCTGCCTGTCCTTCCTTGTTGCGGGCAGAG
GCTCTCCTCGAGAGTCCGGAGATGCTGTATGTTGTGCACCCTTACGTGCAGTTTAGCCTGCATGATGTGG
TGACCTTCAGCCCAGCAAAGTTGACTAATAGTCAGGCAAAAGTGCTCTTTATCTTGTTTCGAGTCCTGCG
AGCCATGGACGCTTGCCACCGGCAAGGTCTCGCCTGCGGTGCATTGTCTCTTTACCATATTGCCGTCGAT
GAGAAGCTCTGCAGTGAGCTTAGATTGGATCTGAGTGCTTACGAACGGCCTGAGGAGGACGAGAATGAGG
AGGCCCCAGTGGCGCGAGACGAAGCGGGTATCGTATCCCAAGAGGAGCAGGGTGGCCAACCCGGTCAACC
CACGGGTCAAGAAGAGCTTAGATCTCTCGTGCTTGACTGGGTCCACGGCAGAATCTCCAACTTCCACTAT
TTGATGCAACTCAACAGACTGGCGGGGCGGAGGCAGGGTGACCCGAATTACCATCCAGTCCTGCCGTGGG
TGGTAGATTTCACAACCCCACATGGTCGGTTCCGAGACCTCCGGAAATCTAAGTTCAGGTTGAACAAGGG
CGATAAGCAACTGGACTTTACCTATGAAATGACTCGGCAGGCCTTTGTAGCGGGCGGAGCAGGGGGGGGA
GAGCCTCCCCACGTGCCGCATCATATCTCAGATGTCCTGTCCGACATCACCTACTATGTGTACAAAGCCA
GAAGGACTCCTCGGTCTGTTTTGTGTGGACACGTTCGCGCCCAATGGGAACCCCATGAATATCCAGCGTC
AATGGAGCGAATGCAGAATTGGACGCCAGACGAATGTATTCCTGAGTTCTACACCGACCCGAGTATATTT
CGATCTATTCACCCCGATATGCCTGACTTGGATGTGCCCGCATGGTGCTCAAGTAGCCAGGAGTTCGTAG
CTGCCCATCGCGCCTTGTTGGAATCACGGGAAGTAAGCCGGGATCTGCACCATTGGATTGACCTTACATT
CGGATACAAATTGCAGGGTAAAGAGGCAGTTAAGGAAAAGAACGTTTGTCTTCATCTGGTTGACGCACAC
ACGCATCTTGCGTCCTACGGGGTTGTCCAATTGTTCGATCAACCCCATCCGCAAAGGCTCGCTGGCGCCC
CAGCTCTTGCCCCAGAACCGCCGCTTATACCTAAACTTCTGGTGCAGACGATACAAGAAACCACTGGTCG
AGAGGATTTTACCGAAAATCCTGGGCAATTGCCCAACGGAGTCGGCAGACCAGTATTGGAAGCAACCCCC
TGTGAAGCTTCTTGGACTAGGGATAGACCTGTGGCCGGTGAAGATGACCTGGAGCAAGCCACCGAAGCAC
TGGATAGTATAAGCCTCGCGGGAAAGGCCGGGGACCAGCTCGGAAGCAGCTCTCAAGCCAGTCCTGGCCT
CCTCAGCTTTTCAGTCGCGAGTGCCTCAAGACCTGGGCGGCGCAACAAAGCCGCCGGTGCCGACCCAGGC
GAAGGGGAGGAAGGGAGGATATTGCTTCCAGAAGGGTTCAATCCTATGCAGGCCTTGGAGGAGCTGGAAA
AAACAGGAAACTTCCTTGCTAAGGGCCTTGGCGGCCTGCTGGAGGTCCCAGAGCAGCCTAGGGTACAGCC
CGCGGTACCCTTGCAGTGCCTGTTGCACCGAGACATGCAGGCCTTGGGTGTCCTCCTCGCGGAAATGGTG
TTTGCGACGCGAGTCCGAACGCTCCAACCTGACGCTCCTTTGTGGGTGCGCTTTCAGGCAGTGCGCGGAC
TTTGTACACGGCACCCGAAGGAGGTGCCAGTTTCCCTTCAGCCTGTATTGGATACATTGTTGCAGATGTC
CGGACCGGAGGTTCCCATGGGTGCCGAGCGGGGTAAGCTTGACCAATTGTTCGAGTATCGACCGGTGAGT
CAAGGACTTCCACCCCCATGCCCATCACAGCTGCTGTCCCCCTTTAGCTCAGTAGTTCCCTTCCCTCCTT
ATTTCCCGGCACTGCATAGGTTTATTCTGCTTTATCAGGCTCGACGCGTCGAGGATGAGGCCCAAGGCCG
GGAGTTGGTATTCGCCCTCTGGCAACAGCTGGGCGCTGTGCTTAAAGACATTACCCCAGAGGGACTTGAG
ATATTGCTGCCCTTTGTCCTCAGCCTTATGTCCGAGGAACATACCGCGGTGTATACAGCCTGGTACCTCT
TTGAGCCTGTTGCGAAGGCTCTGGGACCTAAGAACGCAAATAAGTACCTCCTGAAACCCCTCATAGGAGC
TTATGAGTCCCCTTGCCAATTGCACGGGAGGTTTTATTTGTATACAGATTGTTTTGTGGCCCAGCTCATG
GTAAGATTGGGCCTGCAGGCCTTTTTGACGCACCTGTTGCCGCACGTACTCCAAGTATTGGCCGGAGCTG
AAGCATCACAGGAAGAGTCAAAGGATCTGGCGGGAGCTGCTGAAGAAGAAGAGTCCGGTCTTCCAGGGGC
GGGCCCAGGCAGTTGCGCATTTGGAGAGGAAATCCCGATGGATGGCGAACCTCCAGCGTCTTCAGGTCTC
GGACTCCCAGACTATACAAGCGGGGTTAGCTTCCACGATCAGGCTGACCTCCCCGAGACCGAAGATTTCC
AAGCTGGTCTGTATGTAACCGAAAGTCCACAACCGCAAGAAGCGGAGGCAGTGTCCTTGGGTCGACTCAG
CGACAAATCTTCTACATCCGAAACTTCTCTGGGCGAGGAGAGGGCACCGGATGAAGGAGGGGCCCCTGTT
GACAAAAGCTCACTTAGGTCCGGAGATAGTAGTCAAGATCTCAAACAGTCTGAAGGATCCGAAGAAGAAG
AGGAGGAAGAGGATTCCTGTGTTGTGCTGGAGGAGGAAGAGGGAGAACAGGAGGAAGTTACCGGCGCAAG
TGAACTGACACTTAGTGATACGGTGCTCTCAATGGAGACCGTAGTCGCCGGTGGCTCAGGAGGAGACGGG
GAAGAGGAAGAGGAGGCCCTGCCAGAACAATCAGAAGGTAAAGAACAAAAGATCCTCCTTGACACCGCCT
GTAAGATGGTCCGCTGGCTCTCCGCTAAGTTGGGACCAACGGTTGCGAGTCGGCACGTGGCGCGGAATCT
CCTGAGACTGCTCACAAGCTGCTACGTTGGCCCTACTAGGCAACAGTTCACAGTCTCCTCTGGAGAATCC
CCCCCACTCTCCGCTGGAAACATCTACCAGAAGAGACCAGTACTGGGTGACATCGTCTCTGGGCCAGTGT
TGAGCTGCTTGTTGCACATCGCACGATTGTATGGCGAACCGGTACTTACGTATCAATACCTGCCATATAT
TTCTTACCTCGTGGCCCCCGGCTCAGCTTCTGGGCCCTCCCGCCTCAATAGCCGAAAAGAAGCGGGTCTG
CTTGCTGCTGTCACGTTGACTCAAAAAATTATTGTATACCTTAGCGACACGACACTGATGGACATCTTGC
CAAGAATCAGCCATGAGGTGCTGCTTCCAGTCTTGTCATTTTTGACCAGTCTTGTTACGGGGTTTCCGTC
CGGTGCCCAAGCAAGGACTATCCTTTGTGTAAAAACAATATCATTGATAGCACTCATTTGCCTTAGGATT
GGACAGGAGATGGTACAACAACATTTGTCCGAACCCGTAGCTACTTTTTTCCAAGTCTTTAGTCAGCTGC
ACGAGCTCCGCCAGCAGGACTTGAAGTTGGATCCTGCTGGTAGGGGAGAGGGCCAACTGCCCCAGGTCGT
TTTCAGCGATGGGCAACAAAGGCCAGTCGACCCGGCCCTCCTGGATGAACTCCAAAAAGTTTTCACCCTG
GAAATGGCCTACACGATATACGTGCCTTTTTCATGCCTTTTGGGTGATATAATCAGAAAAATTATCCCTA
ATCATGAACTCGTTGGAGAACTTGCTGCCCTGTATCTTGAAAGCATTTCACCCAGTTCAAGGAATCCAGC
AAGTGTTGAACCGACAATGCCTGGTACGGGACCCGAGTGGGATCCTCATGGTGGTGGCTGCCCGCAAGAC
GACGGGCATTCTGGTACATTCGGTAGCGTCCTTGTCGGCAATCGCATTCAGATACCTAATGACTCCCGCC
CCGAGAATCCTGGTCCTTTGGGACCGATATCAGGGGTGGGTGGGGGAGGACTCGGAAGCGGCTCCGACGA
CAATGCCCTCAAACAGGAACTGCCACGAAGTGTCCACGGCCTGTCAGGAAACTGGCTGGCATACTGGCAA
TATGAAATTGGTGTTAGTCAGCAAGATGCCCACTTCCATTTCCATCAAATCCGACTTCAATCCTTCCCTG
GACACTCAGGTGCAGTCAAGTGTGTGGCGCCTCTTTCCAGCGAAGACTTTTTTCTCTCAGGATCAAAAGA
TCGGACTGTACGCTTGTGGCCACTCTACAACTATGGTGATGGCACTTCCGAAACAGCTCCTAGGCTGGTT
TATACTCAACACCGAAAATCAGTATTTTTCGTAGGACAGCTCGAAGCGCCACAGCACGTTGTAAGCTGTG
ACGGGGCCGTGCACGTATGGGATCCTTTCACCGGTAAGACCCTGCGCACTGTTGAGCCTCTCGACTCTAG
GGTACCCTTGACTGCCGTCGCAGTTATGCCGGCCCCACATACGTCTATCACCATGGCTAGCAGCGACTCT
ACGTTGCGGTTTGTAGACTGTCGGAAGCCCGGTCTGCAGCACGAATTCAGATTGGGAGGTGGACTTAACC
CCGGGCTGGTCAGAGCTTTGGCTATCTCTCCATCAGGCCGCTCAGTAGTGGCCGGATTTTCTAGTGGGTT
CATGGTCCTGCTCGACACGCGGACCGGTCTGGTTCTTCGGGGCTGGCCCGCGCATGAAGGTGACATTTTG
CAGATCAAAGCCGTTGAAGGAAGTGTGCTGGTATCATCATCCAGCGATCACAGTCTCACGGTGTGGAAAG
AGCTGGAACAGAAACCGACACATCATTACAAATCAGCCTCAGATCCGATCCATACCTTCGATTTGTACGG
GAGTGAAGTTGTGACGGGCACGGTTTCCAACAAGATCGGCGTTTGTAGTTTGCTCGAACCACCCTCACAG
GCCACGACCAAGCTCAGTAGTGAGAATTTTCGAGGAACCCTCACAAGTCTTGCCCTGCTCCCGACAAAAC
GCCATCTGCTCTTGGGATCAGATAATGGCGTTATTAGGTTGCTTGCATCTAGATTTGGGCCCAATTCCTG
CAGGCGAGCTCTCGGCTCGAGCGGCGTCTTCACACTCGAAGATTTCGTTGGGGACTGGCGACAGACAGCC
GGCTACAACCTGGACCAAGTCCTTGAACAGGGAGGTGTGTCCAGTTTGTTTCAGAATCTCGGGGTGTCCG
TAACTCCGATCCAAAGGATTGTCCTGAGCGGTGAAAATGGGCTGAAGATCGACATCCATGTCATCATCCC
GTATGAAGGTCTGAGCGGCGACCAAATGGGCCAGATCGAAAAAATTTTTAAGGTGGTGTACCCTGTGGAT
GATCATCACTTTAAGGTGATCCTGCACTATGGCACACTGGTAATCGACGGGGTTACGCCGAACATGATCG
ACTATTTCGGACGGCCGTATGAAGGCATCGCCGTGTTCGACGGCAAAAAGATCACTGTAACAGGGACCCT
GTGGAACGGCAACAAAATTATCGACGAGCGCCTGATCAACCCCGACGGCTCCCTGCTGTTCCGAGTAACC
ATCAACGGAGTGACCGGCTGGCGGCTGTGCGAACGCATTCTGGCGTAAGGCCGCGACTCTAGGGCATGCA
AGCTGATCCGGCTGCTAACAAAGCCCGAAAGGAAGCTGAGTTGGCTGCTGCCACCGCTGAGCAATAACTA
GCATAACCCCTTGGGGCGGCCGCTTCGAGCAGACATGATAAGATACATTGATGAGTTTGGACAAACCACA
ACTAGAATGCAGTGAAAAAAATGCTTTATTTGTGAAATTTGTGATGCTATTGCTTTATTTGTAACCATTA
TAAGCTGCAATAAACAAGTTAACAACAACAATTGCATTCATTTTATGTTTCAGGTTCAGGGGGAGATGTG
GGAGGTTTTTTTAAGCAAGTAAAACCTCTACAAATGTGGTAAAATCGAATTTTAACAAAATATTAACGCT
TACAATTTCCTGATGCGGTATTTTCTCCTTACGCATCTGTGCGGTATTTCACACCGCATACGCGGATCTG
CGCAGCACCATGGCCTGAAATAACCTCTGAAAGAGGAACTTGGTTAGGTACCTTCTGAGGCGGAAAGAAC
CAGCTGTGGAATGTGTGTCAGTTAGGGTGTGGAAAGTCCCCAGGCTCCCCAGCAGGCAGAAGTATGCAAA
GCATGCATCTCAATTAGTCAGCAACCAGGTGTGGAAAGTCCCCAGGCTCCCCAGCAGGCAGAAGTATGCA
AAGCATGCATCTCAATTAGTCAGCAACCATAGTCCCGCCCCTAACTCCGCCCATCCCGCCCCTAACTCCG
CCCAGTTCCGCCCATTCTCCGCCCCATGGCTGACTAATTTTTTTTATTTATGCAGAGGCCGAGGCCGCCT
CGGCCTCTGAGCTATTCCAGAAGTAGTGAGGAGGCTTTTTTGGAGGCCTAGGCTTTTGCAAAAAGCTCGA
TTCTTCTGACACTAGCGCCACCATGAAGAAGCCCGAACTCACCGCTACCAGCGTTGAAAAATTTCTCATC
GAGAAGTTCGACAGTGTGAGCGACCTGATGCAGTTGTCGGAGGGCGAAGAGAGCCGAGCCTTCAGCTTCG
ATGTCGGCGGACGCGGCTATGTACTGCGGGTGAATAGCTGCGCTGATGGCTTCTACAAAGACCGCTACGT
GTACCGCCACTTCGCCAGCGCTGCACTACCCATCCCCGAAGTGTTGGACATCGGCGAGTTCAGCGAGAGC
CTGACATACTGCATCAGTAGACGCGCCCAAGGCGTTACTCTCCAAGACCTCCCCGAAACAGAGCTGCCTG
CTGTGTTACAGCCTGTCGCCGAAGCTATGGATGCTATTGCCGCCGCCGACCTCAGTCAAACCAGCGGCTT
CGGCCCATTCGGGCCCCAAGGCATCGGCCAGTACACAACCTGGCGGGATTTCATTTGCGCCATTGCTGAT
CCCCATGTCTACCACTGGCAGACCGTGATGGACGACACCGTGTCCGCCAGCGTAGCTCAAGCCCTGGACG
AACTGATGCTGTGGGCCGAAGACTGTCCCGAGGTGCGCCACCTCGTCCATGCCGACTTCGGCAGCAACAA
CGTCCTGACCGACAACGGCCGCATCACCGCCGTAATCGACTGGTCCGAAGCTATGTTCGGGGACAGTCAG
TACGAGGTGGCCAACATCTTCTTCTGGCGGCCCTGGCTGGCTTGCATGGAGCAGCAGACTCGCTACTTCG
AGCGCCGGCATCCCGAGCTGGCCGGCAGCCCTCGTCTGCGAGCCTACATGCTGCGCATCGGCCTGGATCA
GCTCTACCAGAGCCTCGTGGACGGCAACTTCGACGATGCTGCCTGGGCTCAAGGCCGCTGCGATGCCATC
GTCCGCAGCGGGGCCGGCACCGTCGGTCGCACACAAATCGCTCGCCGGAGCGCAGCCGTATGGACCGACG
GCTGCGTCGAGGTGCTGGCCGACAGCGGCAACCGCCGGCCCAGTACACGACCGCGCGCTAAGGAGGTAGG
TCGAGTTTAGACTCTAGCCATCACGATGGCCGCAATAAAATATCTTTATTTTCATTACATCTGTGTGTTG
GTTTTTTGTGTGAATCGATAGCGATAAGGATCCTCTTTGCGCTTGCGTTTTCCCTTGTCCAGATAGCCCA
GTAGCTGACATTCATCCGGGGTCAGCACCGTTTCTGCGGACTGGCTTTCTACGTAATGGTTTCTTAGACG
TCAGGTGGCACTTTTCGGGGAAATGTGCGCGGAACCCCTATTTGTTTATTTTTCTAAATACATTCAAATA
TGTATCCGCTCATGAGACAATAACCCTGATAAATGCTTCAATAATATTGAAAAAGGAAGAGTATGAGTAT
TCAACATTTCCGTGTCGCCCTTATTCCCTTTTTTGCGGCATTTTGCCTTCCTGTTTTTGCTCACCCAGAA
ACGCTGGTGAAAGTAAAAGATGCTGAAGATCAGTTGGGTGCACGAGTGGGTTACATCGAACTGGATCTCA
ACAGCGGTAAGATCCTTGAGAGTTTTCGCCCCGAAGAACGTTTTCCAATGATGAGCACTTTCAAAGTTCT
GCTATGTGGCGCGGTATTATCCCGTATTGACGCCGGGCAAGAGCAACTCGGTCGCCGCATACACTATTCT
CAGAATGACTTGGTTGAGTACTCACCAGTCACAGAAAAGCATCTTACGGATGGCATGACAGTAAGAGAAT
TATGCAGTGCTGCCATAACCATGAGTGATAACACTGCGGCCAACTTACTTCTGACAACTATCGGAGGACC
GAAGGAGCTAACCGCTTTTTTGCACAACATGGGGGATCATGTAACTCGCCTTGATCGTTGGGAACCGGAG
CTGAATGAAGCCATACCAAACGACGAGCGTGACACCACGATGCCTGTAGCAATGGCAACAACGTTGCGCA
AACTATTAACTGGCGAACTACTTACTCTAGCTTCCCGGCAACAATTAATAGACTGGATGGAGGCGGATAA
AGTTGCAGGACCACTTCTGCGCTCGGCCCTTCCGGCTGGCTGGTTTATTGCTGATAAATCTGGAGCCGGT
GAGCGTGGGTCTCGCGGTATCATTGCAGCACTGGGGCCAGATGGTAAGCCCTCCCGTATCGTAGTTATCT
ACACGACGGGGAGTCAGGCAACTATGGATGAACGAAATAGACAGATCGCTGAGATAGGTGCCTCACTGAT
TAAGCATTGGTAATTCGAAATGACCGACCAAGCGACGCCCAACCGGTATCAGCTCACTCAAAGGCGGTAA
TACGGTTATCCACAGAATCAGGGGATAACGCAGGAAAGAACATGTGAGCAAAAGGCCAGCAAAAGGCCAG
GAACCGTAAAAAGGCCGCGTTGCTGGCGTTTTTCCATAGGCTCCGCCCCCCTGACGAGCATCACAAAAAT
CGACGCTCAAGTCAGAGGTGGCGAAACCCGACAGGACTATAAAGATACCAGGCGTTTCCCCCTGGAAGCT
CCCTCGTGCGCTCTCCTGTTCCGACCCTGCCGCTTACCGGATACCTGTCCGCCTTTCTCCCTTCGGGAAG
CGTGGCGCTTTCTCATAGCTCACGCTGTAGGTATCTCAGTTCGGTGTAGGTCGTTCGCTCCAAGCTGGGC
TGTGTGCACGAACCCCCCGTTCAGCCCGACCGCTGCGCCTTATCCGGTAACTATCGTCTTGAGTCCAACC
CGGTAAGACACGACTTATCGCCACTGGCAGCAGCCACTGGTAACAGGATTAGCAGAGCGAGGTATGTAGG
CGGTGCTACAGAGTTCTTGAAGTGGTGGCCTAACTACGGCTACACTAGAAGGACAGTATTTGGTATCTGC
GCTCTGCTGAAGCCAGTTACCTTCGGAAAAAGAGTTGGTAGCTCTTGATCCGGCAAACAAACCACCGCTG
GTAGCGGTGGTTTTTTTGTTTGCAAGCAGCAGATTACGCGCAGAAAAAAAGGATTTCAAGAAGATCCTTT
GATCTTTTCTACGGGGTCTGACGCTCAGTGGAACGAAAACTCACGTTAAGGGATTTTGGTCATGAGATTA
TCAAAAAGGATCTTCACCTAGATCCTTTTATAGTCCGGAAATACAGGAACGCACGCTGGATGGCCCTTCG
CTGGGATGGTGAAACCATGAAAAATGGCAGCTTCAGTGGATTAAGTGGGGGTAATGTGGCCTGTACCCTC
TGGTTGCATAGGTATTCATACGGTTAAAATTTATCAGGCGCGATTGCGGCAGTTTTTCGGGTGGTTTGTT
GCCATTTTTACCTGTCTGCTGCCGTGATCGCGCTGAACGCGTTTTAGCGGTGCGTACAATTAAGGGATTA
TGGTAAATCCACTTACTGTCTGCCCTCGTAGCCATCGAGATAAACCGCAGTACTCCGGCCACGATGCGTC
CGGCGTAGAGGATCGAGATCT
