>Addgene plasmid #210995 | pNLF1-C_WDR81:1-1941 | depositor partial sequence | sequence record 411470 | Insert sequence
ATGGCACAGGGCTCTGGGGGTCGAGAAGGTGCACTCCGGACGCCTGCTGGTGGATGGCACAGCCCGCCTT
CCCCTGACATGCAGGAATTGCTTCGCTCCGTAGAAAGGGATCTCTCTATAGATCCACGCCAGCTTGCGCC
GGCACCTGGAGGTACGCATGTCGTAGCCCTGGTACCGGCCAGGTGGCTCGCCAGTCTGAGAGATAGACGA
CTCCCATTGGGACCTTGCCCCAGGGCTGAGGGACTTGGTGAGGCGGAGGTGCGAACCTTGCTGCAGAGGT
CTGTCCAGAGGCTTCCTGCGGGTTGGACAAGGGTAGAGGTGCACGGTCTCCGAAAACGGCGGTTGTCCTA
TCCGCTGGGTGGTGGCCTCCCTTTTGAGGACGGAAGTTGCGGCCCTGAAACTCTCACCCGGTTTATGCAA
GAAGTAGCCGCACAAAACTACCGAAATCTGTGGAGGCATGCTTATCATACGTACGGGCAACCGTATTCCC
ATTCCCCTGCGCCGAGCGCAGTACCCGCACTGGATAGTGTGCGACAAGCTCTTCAGCGGGTTTATGGTTG
TTCTTTTTTGCCCGTTGGCGAAACGACGCAATGCCCCTCTTACGCTCGAGAGGGACCTTGTCCTCCACGA
GGGAGCCCTGCCTGTCCTTCCTTGTTGCGGGCAGAGGCTCTCCTCGAGAGTCCGGAGATGCTGTATGTTG
TGCACCCTTACGTGCAGTTTAGCCTGCATGATGTGGTGACCTTCAGCCCAGCAAAGTTGACTAATAGTCA
GGCAAAAGTGCTCTTTATCTTGTTTCGAGTCCTGCGAGCCATGGACGCTTGCCACCGGCAAGGTCTCGCC
TGCGGTGCATTGTCTCTTTACCATATTGCCGTCGATGAGAAGCTCTGCAGTGAGCTTAGATTGGATCTGA
GTGCTTACGAACGGCCTGAGGAGGACGAGAATGAGGAGGCCCCAGTGGCGCGAGACGAAGCGGGTATCGT
ATCCCAAGAGGAGCAGGGTGGCCAACCCGGTCAACCCACGGGTCAAGAAGAGCTTAGATCTCTCGTGCTT
GACTGGGTCCACGGCAGAATCTCCAACTTCCACTATTTGATGCAACTCAACAGACTGGCGGGGCGGAGGC
AGGGTGACCCGAATTACCATCCAGTCCTGCCGTGGGTGGTAGATTTCACAACCCCACATGGTCGGTTCCG
AGACCTCCGGAAATCTAAGTTCAGGTTGAACAAGGGCGATAAGCAACTGGACTTTACCTATGAAATGACT
CGGCAGGCCTTTGTAGCGGGCGGAGCAGGGGGGGGAGAGCCTCCCCACGTGCCGCATCATATCTCAGATG
TCCTGTCCGACATCACCTACTATGTGTACAAAGCCAGAAGGACTCCTCGGTCTGTTTTGTGTGGACACGT
TCGCGCCCAATGGGAACCCCATGAATATCCAGCGTCAATGGAGCGAATGCAGAATTGGACGCCAGACGAA
TGTATTCCTGAGTTCTACACCGACCCGAGTATATTTCGATCTATTCACCCCGATATGCCTGACTTGGATG
TGCCCGCATGGTGCTCAAGTAGCCAGGAGTTCGTAGCTGCCCATCGCGCCTTGTTGGAATCACGGGAAGT
AAGCCGGGATCTGCACCATTGGATTGACCTTACATTCGGATACAAATTGCAGGGTAAAGAGGCAGTTAAG
GAAAAGAACGTTTGTCTTCATCTGGTTGACGCACACACGCATCTTGCGTCCTACGGGGTTGTCCAATTGT
TCGATCAACCCCATCCGCAAAGGCTCGCTGGCGCCCCAGCTCTTGCCCCAGAACCGCCGCTTATACCTAA
ACTTCTGGTGCAGACGATACAAGAAACCACTGGTCGAGAGGATTTTACCGAAAATCCTGGGCAATTGCCC
AACGGAGTCGGCAGACCAGTATTGGAAGCAACCCCCTGTGAAGCTTCTTGGACTAGGGATAGACCTGTGG
CCGGTGAAGATGACCTGGAGCAAGCCACCGAAGCACTGGATAGTATAAGCCTCGCGGGAAAGGCCGGGGA
CCAGCTCGGAAGCAGCTCTCAAGCCAGTCCTGGCCTCCTCAGCTTTTCAGTCGCGAGTGCCTCAAGACCT
GGGCGGCGCAACAAAGCCGCCGGTGCCGACCCAGGCGAAGGGGAGGAAGGGAGGATATTGCTTCCAGAAG
GGTTCAATCCTATGCAGGCCTTGGAGGAGCTGGAAAAAACAGGAAACTTCCTTGCTAAGGGCCTTGGCGG
CCTGCTGGAGGTCCCAGAGCAGCCTAGGGTACAGCCCGCGGTACCCTTGCAGTGCCTGTTGCACCGAGAC
ATGCAGGCCTTGGGTGTCCTCCTCGCGGAAATGGTGTTTGCGACGCGAGTCCGAACGCTCCAACCTGACG
CTCCTTTGTGGGTGCGCTTTCAGGCAGTGCGCGGACTTTGTACACGGCACCCGAAGGAGGTGCCAGTTTC
CCTTCAGCCTGTATTGGATACATTGTTGCAGATGTCCGGACCGGAGGTTCCCATGGGTGCCGAGCGGGGT
AAGCTTGACCAATTGTTCGAGTATCGACCGGTGAGTCAAGGACTTCCACCCCCATGCCCATCACAGCTGC
TGTCCCCCTTTAGCTCAGTAGTTCCCTTCCCTCCTTATTTCCCGGCACTGCATAGGTTTATTCTGCTTTA
TCAGGCTCGACGCGTCGAGGATGAGGCCCAAGGCCGGGAGTTGGTATTCGCCCTCTGGCAACAGCTGGGC
GCTGTGCTTAAAGACATTACCCCAGAGGGACTTGAGATATTGCTGCCCTTTGTCCTCAGCCTTATGTCCG
AGGAACATACCGCGGTGTATACAGCCTGGTACCTCTTTGAGCCTGTTGCGAAGGCTCTGGGACCTAAGAA
CGCAAATAAGTACCTCCTGAAACCCCTCATAGGAGCTTATGAGTCCCCTTGCCAATTGCACGGGAGGTTT
TATTTGTATACAGATTGTTTTGTGGCCCAGCTCATGGTAAGATTGGGCCTGCAGGCCTTTTTGACGCACC
TGTTGCCGCACGTACTCCAAGTATTGGCCGGAGCTGAAGCATCACAGGAAGAGTCAAAGGATCTGGCGGG
AGCTGCTGAAGAAGAAGAGTCCGGTCTTCCAGGGGCGGGCCCAGGCAGTTGCGCATTTGGAGAGGAAATC
CCGATGGATGGCGAACCTCCAGCGTCTTCAGGTCTCGGACTCCCAGACTATACAAGCGGGGTTAGCTTCC
ACGATCAGGCTGACCTCCCCGAGACCGAAGATTTCCAAGCTGGTCTGTATGTAACCGAAAGTCCACAACC
GCAAGAAGCGGAGGCAGTGTCCTTGGGTCGACTCAGCGACAAATCTTCTACATCCGAAACTTCTCTGGGC
GAGGAGAGGGCACCGGATGAAGGAGGGGCCCCTGTTGACAAAAGCTCACTTAGGTCCGGAGATAGTAGTC
AAGATCTCAAACAGTCTGAAGGATCCGAAGAAGAAGAGGAGGAAGAGGATTCCTGTGTTGTGCTGGAGGA
GGAAGAGGGAGAACAGGAGGAAGTTACCGGCGCAAGTGAACTGACACTTAGTGATACGGTGCTCTCAATG
GAGACCGTAGTCGCCGGTGGCTCAGGAGGAGACGGGGAAGAGGAAGAGGAGGCCCTGCCAGAACAATCAG
AAGGTAAAGAACAAAAGATCCTCCTTGACACCGCCTGTAAGATGGTCCGCTGGCTCTCCGCTAAGTTGGG
ACCAACGGTTGCGAGTCGGCACGTGGCGCGGAATCTCCTGAGACTGCTCACAAGCTGCTACGTTGGCCCT
ACTAGGCAACAGTTCACAGTCTCCTCTGGAGAATCCCCCCCACTCTCCGCTGGAAACATCTACCAGAAGA
GACCAGTACTGGGTGACATCGTCTCTGGGCCAGTGTTGAGCTGCTTGTTGCACATCGCACGATTGTATGG
CGAACCGGTACTTACGTATCAATACCTGCCATATATTTCTTACCTCGTGGCCCCCGGCTCAGCTTCTGGG
CCCTCCCGCCTCAATAGCCGAAAAGAAGCGGGTCTGCTTGCTGCTGTCACGTTGACTCAAAAAATTATTG
TATACCTTAGCGACACGACACTGATGGACATCTTGCCAAGAATCAGCCATGAGGTGCTGCTTCCAGTCTT
GTCATTTTTGACCAGTCTTGTTACGGGGTTTCCGTCCGGTGCCCAAGCAAGGACTATCCTTTGTGTAAAA
ACAATATCATTGATAGCACTCATTTGCCTTAGGATTGGACAGGAGATGGTACAACAACATTTGTCCGAAC
CCGTAGCTACTTTTTTCCAAGTCTTTAGTCAGCTGCACGAGCTCCGCCAGCAGGACTTGAAGTTGGATCC
TGCTGGTAGGGGAGAGGGCCAACTGCCCCAGGTCGTTTTCAGCGATGGGCAACAAAGGCCAGTCGACCCG
GCCCTCCTGGATGAACTCCAAAAAGTTTTCACCCTGGAAATGGCCTACACGATATACGTGCCTTTTTCAT
GCCTTTTGGGTGATATAATCAGAAAAATTATCCCTAATCATGAACTCGTTGGAGAACTTGCTGCCCTGTA
TCTTGAAAGCATTTCACCCAGTTCAAGGAATCCAGCAAGTGTTGAACCGACAATGCCTGGTACGGGACCC
GAGTGGGATCCTCATGGTGGTGGCTGCCCGCAAGACGACGGGCATTCTGGTACATTCGGTAGCGTCCTTG
TCGGCAATCGCATTCAGATACCTAATGACTCCCGCCCCGAGAATCCTGGTCCTTTGGGACCGATATCAGG
GGTGGGTGGGGGAGGACTCGGAAGCGGCTCCGACGACAATGCCCTCAAACAGGAACTGCCACGAAGTGTC
CACGGCCTGTCAGGAAACTGGCTGGCATACTGGCAATATGAAATTGGTGTTAGTCAGCAAGATGCCCACT
TCCATTTCCATCAAATCCGACTTCAATCCTTCCCTGGACACTCAGGTGCAGTCAAGTGTGTGGCGCCTCT
TTCCAGCGAAGACTTTTTTCTCTCAGGATCAAAAGATCGGACTGTACGCTTGTGGCCACTCTACAACTAT
GGTGATGGCACTTCCGAAACAGCTCCTAGGCTGGTTTATACTCAACACCGAAAATCAGTATTTTTCGTAG
GACAGCTCGAAGCGCCACAGCACGTTGTAAGCTGTGACGGGGCCGTGCACGTATGGGATCCTTTCACCGG
TAAGACCCTGCGCACTGTTGAGCCTCTCGACTCTAGGGTACCCTTGACTGCCGTCGCAGTTATGCCGGCC
CCACATACGTCTATCACCATGGCTAGCAGCGACTCTACGTTGCGGTTTGTAGACTGTCGGAAGCCCGGTC
TGCAGCACGAATTCAGATTGGGAGGTGGACTTAACCCCGGGCTGGTCAGAGCTTTGGCTATCTCTCCATC
AGGCCGCTCAGTAGTGGCCGGATTTTCTAGTGGGTTCATGGTCCTGCTCGACACGCGGACCGGTCTGGTT
CTTCGGGGCTGGCCCGCGCATGAAGGTGACATTTTGCAGATCAAAGCCGTTGAAGGAAGTGTGCTGGTAT
CATCATCCAGCGATCACAGTCTCACGGTGTGGAAAGAGCTGGAACAGAAACCGACACATCATTACAAATC
AGCCTCAGATCCGATCCATACCTTCGATTTGTACGGGAGTGAAGTTGTGACGGGCACGGTTTCCAACAAG
ATCGGCGTTTGTAGTTTGCTCGAACCACCCTCACAGGCCACGACCAAGCTCAGTAGTGAGAATTTTCGAG
GAACCCTCACAAGTCTTGCCCTGCTCCCGACAAAACGCCATCTGCTCTTGGGATCAGATAATGGCGTTAT
TAGGTTGCTTGCA
